>Addgene plasmid #11531 | pLIC.B4.SPy1128 | addgene partial sequence | sequence record 18321 | 11531 with GFP-R
GTTCTTCTCCTTTGCGCCCCTACCCTTGGCTTTCAATAGCTTGTGCTGCTGTAATAATGGCTAGTTTGTA
AATATCTTCAGCGCTTGAGCCACGAGATAAATCATTAACAGGTTTGTTCAATCCTTGTAAGATTGGTCCA
ATAGCATCAAACATTCCTAAACGTTGTGCAATTTTGTAACCAATATTTCCAGACTGCAAGTCAGGGAAAA
CGAAAGTATTAGCTTGACCAGCAACCGCTGAATCTGGTGCTTTGATAGCCGCTGTTTCAGGAACAAAGGC
TGCATCAAATTGCAACTCGCCATCAAGTGCCAAATCAGGGTTCAACCCTGTAGCAATTTCTGTTGCTTCT
CTTACCTTATCAACTTGAGGCGCTTTACCAGAACCTTTTGTTGAGAAGCTTAACATAGCAATTTTAGGAT
CAATATCAAAGATTTTAGCTGTTTCAGCTGTGTTAACAGCGATTTCTGCCAATTCTTGTGCTGTTGGGTC
AATATTGATAGCACAATCAGCAAACACGTAACGCTCGCTCGTATTTTCGCGGTTCATCAAGAAGACACCT
GAAGTTCTTGAGATACCTGGTTTAGTTTTGATGATTTGAAGAGCTGGACGAACAGTGTCAGCTGTTGAAT
GAATAGCCCCTGATACCATTCCATCTGCTAATCCCATTTTAACCAACATAACACCAAAGTAATTAACATC
ACGAAGCATTTTATCTGCATCTTCAAGCGTTGCTTTTCCTTTACGGACCTCAACAAAAGCTTCTTTCATT
TTGTCAAATCCGCATATTCA
