[The description below was written by a language model from this plasmid's Addgene catalogue record.]
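Description:
pLIC.B4.SPy1128 is a bacterial expression plasmid built on the pLIC.B4 backbone (about 7.3 kb without insert) for producing recombinant phosphotransacetylase from Streptococcus pyogenes. It is a high-copy plasmid maintained in E. coli under ampicillin selection. The record gives no feature table, so the origin of replication and the promoter driving expression are not stated. The depositor's recommendation of a BL21(DE3)-type host suggests a T7 RNA polymerase-dependent system, but this is an inference rather than a recorded fact.

The insert is the 993 bp coding sequence of the SPy1128 locus, placed into a SmaI site that was destroyed on both sides during cloning. The backbone name points to a ligation-independent cloning vector, although the catalogue lists the method as restriction enzyme cloning. The backbone supplies an N-terminal fusion partner consisting of a His tag and maltose-binding protein, followed by a TEV protease cleavage site. This arrangement allows affinity purification through the His tag, with MBP generally used to improve the solubility and yield of the passenger protein. TEV digestion can then remove the tag to release near-native enzyme.

The depositor notes that expression is intended in a BL21(DE3) Star strain carrying a second plasmid, pSJS1244. That helper confers spectinomycin resistance and supports expression of genes containing codons that are rare in E. coli. It is compatible with the ampicillin marker on this construct. The associated publication reports the crystal structure of the S. pyogenes phosphotransacetylase, so the plasmid's main use is overproduction of this enzyme for purification, structural and biochemical studies.
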