Addgene plasmid #11531: pLIC.B4.SPy1128
Depositing lab: Sung-Hou Kim. Depositing organization: Lawrence Berkeley National Laboratory. Publication: Crystal structure of a phosphotransacetylase from Streptococcus pyogenes. Xu QS, Shin DH, Pufan R, Yokota H, Kim R, Kim SH. Proteins. 2004 May 1. 55(2):479-81. 10.1002/prot.20039 PubMed 15048838.
Backbone
  Vector backbone: pLIC.B4
  Backbone size w/o insert (bp): 7313
  Vector type: Bacterial Expression
Growth in bacteria
  Bacterial resistance: Ampicillin, 100 μg/mL
  Growth temperature: 37°C
  Growth strain: DH5alpha
  Copy number: High Copy
Gene/Insert
  Gene/Insert name: phosphotransacetylase
  Species: S. pyogenes
  Insert size (bp): 993
  GenBank ID: NP_269282 SPy1128
  Tag / fusion protein: HisTag-MBP, TEV cleavable (N terminal on backbone)
  Cloning method: Restriction Enzyme; 5′ cloning site SmaI (destroyed during cloning); 3′ cloning site SmaI (destroyed during cloning)
  Sequencing primers: 5′ CGTCAGACTGTCGATGAAGCCC; 3′ GTTGCATCACCTTCACCCTCTCC
Terms and licenses: Academic/Nonprofit Terms; Industry Terms: Not Available to Industry
Depositor comments: Please note that the plasmid pLIC.B4.SPy1128 contains an Ampicillin resistance marker, and the BL21 bacterial strain contains a plasmid, pSJS1244, that confers spectinomycin resistance and allows for expression of genes with rare codons. Addgene provides this plasmid in the DH5alpha bacterial strain. For expression, please use BL21(DE3).Star/pSJS1244
How to cite: pLIC.B4.SPy1128 was a gift from Sung-Hou Kim (Addgene plasmid # 11531 ; http://n2t.net/addgene:11531 ; RRID:Addgene_11531)
